Addgene plasmid #174406: VAMP4-SEP
Purpose: Reporter for VAMP4 exocytosis in mammalian cells
Depositing lab: David Perrais. Depositing organization: CNRS UMR 5297, Institut Interdisciplinaire de Neurosciences (IINS). Publication: The vSNAREs VAMP2 and VAMP4 control recycling and intracellular sorting of post-synaptic receptors in neuronal dendrites. Bakr M, Jullie D, Krapivkina J, Paget-Blanc V, Bouit L, Petersen JD, Retailleau N, Breillat C, Herzog E, Choquet D, Perrais D. Cell Rep. 2021 Sep 7;36(10):109678. doi: 10.1016/j.celrep.2021.109678. PubMed 34496238.
Backbone
  Vector backbone: pCMV
  Total vector size (bp): 5878
  Vector type: Mammalian Expression
Growth in bacteria
  Bacterial resistance: Ampicillin, 100 μg/mL
  Growth temperature: 37°C
  Growth strain: DH5alpha
  Copy number: Unknown
Gene/Insert
  Gene/Insert name: vesicle associated membrane protein 4
  Species: H. sapiens (human)
  GenBank ID: NM_003762
  Entrez Gene: VAMP4 (a.k.a. VAMP-4, VAMP24)
  Promoter: CMV
  Tag / fusion protein: superecliptic phulorin (mutated GFP) (C terminal on insert)
  Cloning method: Restriction Enzyme; 5′ cloning site EcoRI (not destroyed); 3′ cloning site BamHI (not destroyed)
  Sequencing primers: 5′ CTCACGGGGATTTCCAAGTCTCCACCCC
Resource information
  A portion of this plasmid was derived from a plasmid made by: Lab of Thierry Galli (IPNP Paris, France)
Terms and licenses: Academic/Nonprofit Terms; Industry Terms: Not Available to Industry
How to cite: VAMP4-SEP was a gift from David Perrais (Addgene plasmid # 174406 ; http://n2t.net/addgene:174406 ; RRID:Addgene_174406)
