[The description below was written by a language model from this plasmid's Addgene catalogue record and pLannotate feature annotations shown in this document.]
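Description:
VAMP4-SEP is a mammalian expression plasmid built on a pCMV backbone that encodes human vesicle-associated membrane protein 4 (VAMP4) fused at its C terminus to superecliptic pHluorin (SEP), a pH-sensitive GFP mutant. It is propagated in E. coli through a high-copy ColE1/pUC-type origin and selected with ampicillin via the bla gene and its own promoter. An M13 phage origin is also annotated, along with remnants of lac regulatory sequences, lacZα, rop and bom fragments that reflect the plasmid's cloning-vector ancestry. The catalogue lists a total size of 5878 bp, whereas the sequenced record behind the feature table is 5,823 nt, a small discrepancy the record does not explain.

Expression is driven by the human cytomegalovirus immediate-early enhancer and promoter, followed by a fragment of CMV intron A and an SP6 promoter upstream of the insert. The VAMP4 coding sequence, cloned between EcoRI and BamHI sites, is followed after a short gap by SEP, and the transcript is terminated by an SV40 polyadenylation signal. A short fragment annotated as an IgH signal sequence lies just upstream of VAMP4; the record does not indicate whether it has any function. An SV40 enhancer/early promoter is annotated downstream of the cassette, but no mammalian selection marker appears in the table.

Because VAMP4 is a tail-anchored vSNARE, a C-terminal tag should face the vesicle lumen. SEP is minimally fluorescent at acidic pH and bright at neutral pH, so fusion of an acidic carrier with the plasma membrane produces a fluorescence increase. The construct is accordingly described as a reporter for VAMP4 exocytosis in mammalian cells, and the associated study concerns recycling and sorting of post-synaptic receptors in neuronal dendrites.
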