Features (pLannotate 1.2.2; 22 found; start..end, strand, type, name):
     28..182     +  CDS            lacZα (fragment): LacZα fragment of β-galactosidase; lacZ fragment
    188..239     -  misc_feature   bom (fragment): basis of mobility region from pBR322
    258..638     +  rep_origin     M13 ori (sequence partly withheld): M13 bacteriophage origin of replication; arrow indicates direction of (+) strand synthesis
    714..763     -  misc_feature   bom (fragment): basis of mobility region from pBR322
    865..900     -  CDS            rop (fragment): Rop protein, which maintains plasmids at low copy number; rop
    995..1099    +  promoter       AmpR promoter: bla
   1100..1960    +  CDS            AmpR: β-lactamase; bla; confers resistance to ampicillin, carbenicillin, and related antibiotics
   2131..2719    +  rep_origin     ori: high-copy-number ColE1/pMB1/pBR322/pUC origin of replication
   2902..2994    +  CDS            lacI (fragment): lac repressor; lacI; The lac repressor binds to the lac operator to inhibit transcription in E. coli. This inhibition can be relieved by adding lactose or isopropyl-β-D-thiogalactopyranoside (IPTG).
   3007..3028    +  protein_bind   CAP binding site: CAP binding activates transcription in the presence of cAMP. E. coli catabolite activator protein
   3043..3073    +  promoter       lac promoter: promoter for the E. coli lac operon
   3081..3097    +  protein_bind   lac operator: The lac repressor binds to the lac operator to inhibit transcription in E. coli. This inhibition can be relieved by adding lactose or isopropyl-β-D-thiogalactopyranoside (IPTG). lac repressor encoded by lacI
   3150..3529    +  enhancer       CMV enhancer: human cytomegalovirus immediate early enhancer
   3530..3733    +  promoter       CMV promoter: human cytomegalovirus (CMV) immediate early promoter
   3869..3912    +  intron         CMV intron (fragment): modified intron A from human cytomegalovirus
   3964..3982    +  promoter       SP6 promoter: promoter for bacteriophage SP6 RNA polymerase
   3986..4023    +  CDS            IgH signal sequence (fragment): signal sequence from the mouse immunoglobulin heavy chain variable region
   4067..4489    +  CDS            VAMP4: VAMP4_HUMAN - Experimental evidence at protein level: Swiss-Prot protein existence level 1. Involved in the pathway that functions to remove an inhibitor (probably synaptotagmin-4) of calcium-triggered exocytosis during the maturation of secretory granules. May be a marker for this sorting pathway that is critical for remodeling the secretory response of granule. From Homo sapiens (Human).
   4511..5224    +  CDS            superecliptic pHluorin: pH-sensitive mutant of green fluorescent protein (Ng et al., 2002) excited strongly by blue light at neutral pH but minimally fluorescent at acidic pH
   5234..5251    +  misc_feature   MCS (fragment): pUC18/19 multiple cloning site
   5272..5406    +  polyA_signal   SV40 poly(A) signal: SV40 polyadenylation signal
   5475..9       +  promoter       SV40 promoter (across the origin): SV40 enhancer and early promoter
>Addgene plasmid #174406 | VAMP4-SEP | addgene full sequence | sequence record 342069 | Addgene NGS Result
TTTTGCAAAAAGCTGTTAACAGCTTGGCACTGGCCGTCGTTTTACAACGTCGTGACTGGGAAAACCCTGG
CGTTACCCAACTTAATCGCCTTGCAGCACATCCCCCTTTCGCCAGCTGGCGTAATAGCGAAGAGGCCCGC
ACCGATCGCCCTTCCCAACAGTTGCGCAGCCTGAATGGCGAATGGCGCCTGATGCGGTATTTTCTCCTTA
CGCATCTGTGCGGTATTTCACACCGCATA
[142 nt withheld, positions 240-381]
C
[141 nt withheld, positions 383-523]
CCTTTGACGTTGGAGTCCACGTTCTTT
[37 nt withheld, positions 551-587]
ACCCTATCTCGGGCTATTCTTTTGATTTATAAGGGATTTTGCCGATTTCGGCCTATTGGTTAAAAAATGA
GCTGATTTAACAAAAATTTAACGCGAATTTTAACAAAATATTAACGTTTACAATTTTATGGTGCACTCTC
AGTACAATCTGCTCTGATGCCGCATAGTTAAGCCAGCCCCGACACCCGCCAACACCCGCTGACGCGCCCT
GACGGGCTTGTCTGCTCCCGGCATCCGCTTACAGACAAGCTGTGACCGTCTCCGGGAGCTGCATGTGTCA
GAGGTTTTCACCGTCATCACCGAAACGCGCGAGACGAAAGGGCCTCGTGATACGCCTATTTTTATAGGTT
AATGTCATGATAATAATGGTTTCTTAGACGTCAGGTGGCACTTTTCGGGGAAATGTGCGCGGAACCCCTA
TTTGTTTATTTTTCTAAATACATTCAAATATGTATCCGCTCATGAGACAATAACCCTGATAAATGCTTCA
ATAATATTGAAAAAGGAAGAGTATGAGTATTCAACATTTCCGTGTCGCCCTTATTCCCTTTTTTGCGGCA
TTTTGCCTTCCTGTTTTTGCTCACCCAGAAACGCTGGTGAAAGTAAAAGATGCTGAAGATCAGTTGGGTG
CACGAGTGGGTTACATCGAACTGGATCTCAACAGCGGTAAGATCCTTGAGAGTTTTCGCCCCGAAGAACG
TTTTCCAATGATGAGCACTTTTAAAGTTCTGCTATGTGGCGCGGTATTATCCCGTATTGACGCCGGGCAA
GAGCAACTCGGTCGCCGCATACACTATTCTCAGAATGACTTGGTTGAGTACTCACCAGTCACAGAAAAGC
ATCTTACGGATGGCATGACAGTAAGAGAATTATGCAGTGCTGCCATAACCATGAGTGATAACACTGCGGC
CAACTTACTTCTGACAACGATCGGAGGACCGAAGGAGCTAACCGCTTTTTTGCACAACATGGGGGATCAT
GTAACTCGCCTTGATCGTTGGGAACCGGAGCTGAATGAAGCCATACCAAACGACGAGCGTGACACCACGA
TGCCTGTAGCAATGGCAACAACGTTGCGCAAACTATTAACTGGCGAACTACTTACTCTAGCTTCCCGGCA
ACAATTAATAGACTGGATGGAGGCGGATAAAGTTGCAGGACCACTTCTGCGCTCGGCCCTTCCGGCTGGC
TGGTTTATTGCTGATAAATCTGGAGCCGGTGAGCGTGGGTCTCGCGGTATCATTGCAGCACTGGGGCCAG
ATGGTAAGCCCTCCCGTATCGTAGTTATCTACACGACGGGGAGTCAGGCAACTATGGATGAACGAAATAG
ACAGATCGCTGAGATAGGTGCCTCACTGATTAAGCATTGGTAACTGTCAGACCAAGTTTACTCATATATA
CTTTAGATTGATTTAAAACTTCATTTTTAATTTAAAAGGATCTAGGTGAAGATCCTTTTTGATAATCTCA
TGACCAAAATCCCTTAACGTGAGTTTTCGTTCCACTGAGCGTCAGACCCCGTAGAAAAGATCAAAGGATC
TTCTTGAGATCCTTTTTTTCTGCGCGTAATCTGCTGCTTGCAAACAAAAAAACCACCGCTACCAGCGGTG
GTTTGTTTGCCGGATCAAGAGCTACCAACTCTTTTTCCGAAGGTAACTGGCTTCAGCAGAGCGCAGATAC
CAAATACTGTTCTTCTAGTGTAGCCGTAGTTAGGCCACCACTTCAAGAACTCTGTAGCACCGCCTACATA
CCTCGCTCTGCTAATCCTGTTACCAGTGGCTGCTGCCAGTGGCGATAAGTCGTGTCTTACCGGGTTGGAC
TCAAGACGATAGTTACCGGATAAGGCGCAGCGGTCGGGCTGAACGGGGGGTTCGTGCACACAGCCCAGCT
TGGAGCGAACGACCTACACCGAACTGAGATACCTACAGCGTGAGCTATGAGAAAGCGCCACGCTTCCCGA
AGGGAGAAAGGCGGACAGGTATCCGGTAAGCGGCAGGGTCGGAACAGGAGAGCGCACGAGGGAGCTTCCA
GGGGGAAACGCCTGGTATCTTTATAGTCCTGTCGGGTTTCGCCACCTCTGACTTGAGCGTCGATTTTTGT
GATGCTCGTCAGGGGGGCGGAGCCTATGGAAAAACGCCAGCAACGCGGCCTTTTTACGGTTCCTGGCCTT
TTGCTGGCCTTTTGCTCACATGTTCTTTCCTGCGTTATCCCCTGATTCTGTGGATAACCGTATTACCGCC
TTTGAGTGAGCTGATACCGCTCGCCGCAGCCGAACGACCGAGCGCAGCGAGTCAGTGAGCGAGGAAGCGG
AAGAGCGCCCAATACGCAAACCGCCTCTCCCCGCGCGTTGGCCGATTCATTAATGCAGCTGGCACGACAG
GTTTCCCGACTGGAAAGCGGGCAGTGAGCGCAACGCAATTAATGTGAGTTAGCTCACTCATTAGGCACCC
CAGGCTTTACACTTTATGCTTCCGGCTCGTATGTTGTGTGGAATTGTGAGCGGATAACAATTTCACACAG
GAAACAGCTATGACATGATTACGAATTAATTCGAGCTCGCCCGACATTGATTATTGACTAGTTATTAATA
GTAATCAATTACGGGGTCATTAGTTCATAGCCCATATATGGAGTTCCGCGTTACATAACTTACGGTAAAT
GGCCCGCCTGGCTGACCGCCCAACGACCCCCGCCCATTGACGTCAATAATGACGTATGTTCCCATAGTAA
CGCCAATAGGGACTTTCCATTGACGTCAATGGGTGGAGTATTTACGGTAAACTGCCCACTTGGCAGTACA
TCAAGTGTATCATATGCCAAGTACGCCCCCTATTGACGTCAATGACGGTAAATGGCCCGCCTGGCATTAT
GCCCAGTACATGACCTTATGGGACTTTCCTACTTGGCAGTACATCTACGTATTAGTCATCGCTATTACCA
TGGTGATGCGGTTTTGGCAGTACATCAATGGGCGTGGATAGCGGTTTGACTCACGGGGATTTCCAAGTCT
CCACCCCATTGACGTCAATGGGAGTTTGTTTTGGCACCAAAATCAACGGGACTTTCCAAAATGTCGTAAC
AACTCCGCCCCATTGACGCAAATGGGCGGTAGGCGTGTACGGTGGGAGGTCTATATAAGCAGAGCTCGTT
TAGTGAACCGTCAGATCGCCTGGAGACGCCATCCACGCTGTTTTGACCTCCATAGAAGACACCGGGACCG
ATCCAGCCTCCGCGGCCGGGAACGGTGCATTGGAACGCGGATTCCCCGTGCCAAGAGTGACGTAAGTACC
GCCTATAGAGTCTATAGGCCCACCCCCTTGGCTTCGTTAGAACGCGGCTACAATTAATACATAACCTTAT
GTATCATACACATACGATTTAGGTGACACTATAGAATAACATCCACTTTGCCTTTCTCTCCACAGGTGTC
CACTCCCAGGTCCAACTGCACCTCGGTTCTATCGATTGAATTCGCCACCATGCCTCCCAAGTTTAAGCGC
CACCTCAATGATGATGATGTCACAGGTTCTGTGAAAAGTGAAAGGAGAAATCTTTTGGAAGATGATTCAG
ATGAAGAAGAGGACTTTTTTCTAAGGGGACCATCTGGACCAAGATTTGGACCTAGAAATGATAAAATTAA
GCATGTTCAGAATCAAGTGGATGAAGTTATTGATGTCATGCAAGAAAATATTACAAAGGTAATTGAGAGA
GGGGAGAGACTAGATGAACTACAGGACAAATCAGAAAGCTTATCGGATAATGCAACAGCTTTTAGCAACA
GATCCAAACAACTTCGAAGGCAAATGTGGTGGCGTGGATGCAAAATAAAAGCCATCATGGCTTTGGTTGC
TGCTATCCTTTTGCTAGTGATTATCATTCTTATAGTCATGAAATACCGTACTTCGGATCCACCGGTCGCC
ACCATGAGTAAAGGAGAAGAACTTTTCACTGGAGTTGTCCCAATTCTTGTTGAATTAGATGGTGATGTTA
ATGGGCACAAATTTTCTGTCAGTGGAGAGGGTGAAGGTGATGCAACATACGGAAAACTTACCCTTAAATT
TATTTGCACTACTGGAAAACTACCTGTTCCTTGGCCAACACTTGTCACTACTTTAACTTATGGTGTTCAA
TGCTTTTCAAGATACCCAGATCATATGAAACGGCATGACTTTTTCAAGAGTGCCATGCCCGAAGGTTATG
TACAGGAAAGAACTATATTTTTCAAAGATGACGGGAACTACAAGACACGTGCTGAAGTCAAGTTTGAAGG
TGATACCCTTGTTAATAGAATCGAGTTAAAAGGTATTGATTTTAAAGAAGATGGAAACATTCTTGGACAC
AAATTGGAATACAACTATAACGATCACCAGGTGTACATCATGGCAGACAAACAAAAGAATGGAATCAAAG
CTAACTTCAAAATTAGACACAACATTGAAGATGGAGGCGTTCAACTAGCAGACCATTATCAACAAAATAC
TCCAATTGGCGATGGGCCCGTCCTTTTACCAGACAACCATTACCTGTTTACAACTTCTACTCTTTCGAAA
GATCCCAACGAAAAGAGAGACCACATGGTCCTTCTTGAGTTTGTAACAGCTGCTGGGATTACACATGGCA
TGGATGAACTATACAAAGCTAGCTAATCTAGAGTCGACCTGCAGAAGCTTGGCCGCCATGGCCCAACTTG
TTTATTGCAGCTTATAATGGTTACAAATAAAGCAATAGCATCACAAATTTCACAAATAAAGCATTTTTTT
CACTGCATTCTAGTTGTGGTTTGTCCAAACTCATCAATGTATCTTATCATGTCTGGATCGGGAATTAATT
CGGCGCAGCACCATGGCCTGAAATAACCTCTGAAAGAGGAACTTGGTTAGGTACCTTCTGAGGCGGAAAG
AACCAGCTGTGGAATGTGTGTCAGTTAGGGTGTGGAAAGTCCCCAGGCTCCCCAGCAGGCAGAAGTATGC
AAAGCATGCATCTCAATTAGTCAGCAACCAGGTGTGGAAAGTCCCCAGGCTCCCCAGCAGGCAGAAGTAT
GCAAAGCATGCATCTCAATTAGTCAGCAACCATAGTCCCGCCCCTAACTCCGCCCATCCCGCCCCTAACT
CCGCCCAGTTCCGCCCATTCTCCGCCCCATGGCTGACTAATTTTTTTTATTTATGCAGAGGCCGAGGCCG
CCTCGGCCTCTGAGCTATTCCAGAAGTAGTGAGGAGGCTTTTTTGGAGGCCTAGGC
